Addgene plasmid #217344: gCH29 (crCD81-1)
Purpose: crRNA targeting CD81
Depositing lab: Luke Gilbert. Depositing organization: University of California, San Francisco (UCSF). Publication: Engineered CRISPR-Cas12a for higher-order combinatorial chromatin perturbations. Hsiung CC, Wilson CM, Sambold NA, Dai R, Chen Q, Teyssier N, Misiukiewicz S, Arab A, O'Loughlin T, Cofsky JC, Shi J, Gilbert LA. Nat Biotechnol. 2024 May 17. doi: 10.1038/s41587-024-02224-0. PubMed 38760567.
Backbone
  Vector backbone: pRG212
  Vector type: Lentiviral, CRISPR
Growth in bacteria
  Bacterial resistance: Ampicillin, 100 μg/mL
  Growth temperature: 37°C
  Growth strain: NEB Stable
  Copy number: High Copy
Gene/Insert
  Gene/Insert name: crCD81-1
  gRNA/shRNA sequence: ggcgcgacccccaggaaggtctc
  Species: H. sapiens (human)
  Entrez Gene: CD81 (a.k.a. CVID6, S5.7, TAPA1, TSPAN28)
  Promoter: hU6
  Cloning method: Gibson Cloning
Terms and licenses: Academic/Nonprofit Terms; Industry Terms: Not Available to Industry
Depositor comments: Please visit https://doi.org/10.1101/2023.09.18.558350 for bioRxiv preprint.
How to cite: gCH29 (crCD81-1) was a gift from Luke Gilbert (Addgene plasmid # 217344 ; http://n2t.net/addgene:217344 ; RRID:Addgene_217344)
