[The description below was written by a language model from this plasmid's Addgene catalogue record and pLannotate feature annotations shown in this document.]
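Description:
gCH29 (crCD81-1) is a lentiviral CRISPR plasmid built on the pRG212 backbone that expresses a Cas12a crRNA targeting the human CD81 gene, which encodes a tetraspanin cell-surface protein. It is propagated in E. coli as a high-copy plasmid through a ColE1/pUC-type origin and selected with ampicillin via the β-lactamase gene. The bacterial portion also retains an f1 origin, lac regulatory remnants and T7/T3 promoters. An SV40 origin and SV40 polyadenylation signal lie downstream of the 3' LTR.

The viral genome is arranged in third-generation style. An RSV promoter drives a truncated HIV-1 5' LTR, followed by the Ψ packaging signal with a partial gag sequence, the RRE for Rev-dependent RNA export and the cPPT/CTS. Within the transfer cassette, an EF-1α core promoter drives EGFP followed by a neomycin/G418 resistance gene; the annotation does not identify the linker between these two coding regions. Together they allow fluorescence tracking and drug selection of transduced cells, and a WPRE enhances expression of this transcript. In the circular map, the human U6 Pol III promoter and the crRNA insert follow the WPRE and a nef-derived fragment and sit just upstream of the second annotated truncated LTR, which serves as the 3' LTR. This places the crRNA cassette near or within the 3' LTR region. The crRNA itself is not annotated in the feature table.

No Cas nuclease is encoded, so Cas12a or an engineered derivative must be supplied separately. The associated publication concerns engineered Cas12a for higher-order combinatorial chromatin perturbation, which suggests this construct serves as a single-target crRNA for perturbing CD81, although the record states only that it targets CD81.
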