Features (pLannotate 1.2.2; 26 found; start..end, strand, type, name):
     50..290     +  promoter       U6 promoter: RNA polymerase III promoter for human U6 snRNA
    414..594     +  LTR            5' LTR (truncated): truncated 5' long terminal repeat (LTR) from HIV-1
    672..793     +  polyA_signal   SV40 poly(A) signal: SV40 polyadenylation signal
    833..968     +  rep_origin     SV40 ori: SV40 origin of replication
    989..1007    -  promoter       T7 promoter: promoter for bacteriophage T7 RNA polymerase
   1015..1170    +  CDS            lacZα (fragment): LacZα fragment of β-galactosidase; lacZ fragment
   1175..1603    +  rep_origin     f1 ori (sequence partly withheld): f1 bacteriophage origin of replication; arrow indicates direction of (+) strand synthesis
   1656..1760    +  promoter       AmpR promoter: bla
   1761..2621    +  CDS            AmpR: β-lactamase; bla; confers resistance to ampicillin, carbenicillin, and related antibiotics
   2792..3380    +  rep_origin     ori: high-copy-number ColE1/pMB1/pBR322/pUC origin of replication
   3563..3655    +  CDS            lacI (fragment): lac repressor; lacI; The lac repressor binds to the lac operator to inhibit transcription in E. coli. This inhibition can be relieved by adding lactose or isopropyl-β-D-thiogalactopyranoside (IPTG).
   3668..3689    +  protein_bind   CAP binding site: CAP binding activates transcription in the presence of cAMP. E. coli catabolite activator protein
   3704..3734    +  promoter       lac promoter: promoter for the E. coli lac operon
   3742..3758    +  protein_bind   lac operator: The lac repressor binds to the lac operator to inhibit transcription in E. coli. This inhibition can be relieved by adding lactose or isopropyl-β-D-thiogalactopyranoside (IPTG). lac repressor encoded by lacI
   3803..3821    +  promoter       T3 promoter: promoter for bacteriophage T3 RNA polymerase
   3849..4075    +  promoter       RSV promoter: Rous sarcoma virus enhancer/promoter
   4076..4256    +  LTR            5' LTR (truncated): truncated 5' long terminal repeat (LTR) from HIV-1
   4303..4428    +  misc_feature   HIV-1 Ψ: packaging signal of human immunodeficiency virus type 1
   4412..4775    +  CDS            HIV-1 gag (fragment): gag protein from human immunodeficiency virus 1; gag
   4921..5154    +  misc_feature   RRE: The Rev response element (RRE) of HIV-1 allows for Rev-dependent mRNA export from the nucleus to the cytoplasm.
   5564..5681    +  misc_feature   cPPT/CTS: central polypurine tract and central termination sequence of HIV-1
   5765..5976    +  promoter       EF-1α core promoter: core promoter for human elongation factor EF-1α
   6029..6745    +  CDS            EGFP: EGFP is a basic (constitutively fluorescent) green fluorescent protein published in 1996, derived from Aequorea victoria. It is reported to be a rapidly-maturing weak dimer with moderate acid sensitivity.
   6812..7606    +  CDS            NeoR/KanR: aminoglycoside phosphotransferase from Tn5; aph(3')-II (or nptII); confers resistance to neomycin, kanamycin, and G418 (Geneticin®)
   7622..8210    +  misc_feature   WPRE: woodchuck hepatitis virus posttranscriptional regulatory element
   8206..8316    +  CDS            nef (fragment): NEF_HV1LA - Experimental evidence at protein level: Swiss-Prot protein existence level 1. Extracellular Nef protein targets CD4(+) T-lymphocytes for apoptosis by interacting with CXCR4 surface receptors. From Human immunodeficiency virus type 1 group M subtype B (isolate Lai) (HIV-1).
>Addgene plasmid #217344 | gCH29 (crCD81-1) | addgene full sequence | sequence record 426768 | Addgene NGS Result
TTCACCATTATCGTTTCAGACCCACCTCCCAACCCCGAGTGGACCCAGAGAGGGCCTATTTCCCATGATT
CCTTCATATTTGCATATACGATACAAGGCTGTTAGAGAGATAATTAGAATTAATTTGACTGTAAACACAA
AGATATTAGTACAAAATACGTGACGTAGAAAGTAATAATTTCTTGGGTAGTTTGCAGTTTTAAAATTATG
TTTTAAAATGGACTATCATATGCTTACCGTAACTTGAAAGTATTTCGATTTCTTGGCTTTATATATCTTG
TGGAAAGGACGAAACACCGAATTTCTACTCTTGTAGATGGCGCGACCCCCAGGAAGGTCTCAATTTCTAC
TCTTGTAGATTTTTTTTAAGCTTGGCGTAACTAGATCTTGAGACACTGCTTTTTGCTTGTACTGGGTCTC
TCTTGTTAGACCAGATCTGAGCCTGGGAGCTCTCTGGCTAACTAGGGAACCCACTGCTTAAGCCTCAATA
AAGCTTGCCTTGAGTGCTTCAAGTAGTGTGTGCCCGTCTGTTGTGTGACTCTGGTAACTAGAGATCCCTC
AGACCCTTTTAGTCAGTGTGGAAAATCTCTAGCAGTACGTATAGTAGTTCATGTCATCTTATTATTCAGT
ATTTATAACTTGCAAAGAAATGAATATCAGAGAGTGAGAGGAACTTGTTTATTGCAGCTTATAATGGTTA
CAAATAAAGCAATAGCATCACAAATTTCACAAATAAAGCATTTTTTTCACTGCATTCTAGTTGTGGTTTG
TCCAAACTCATCAATGTATCTTATCATGTCTGGCTCTAGCTATCCCGCCCCTAACTCCGCCCATCCCGCC
CCTAACTCCGCCCAGTTCCGCCCATTCTCCGCCCCATGGCTGACTAATTTTTTTTATTTATGCAGAGGCC
GAGGCCGCCTCGGCCTCTGAGCTATTCCAGAAGTAGTGAGGAGGCTTTTTTGGAGGCCTAGGGACGTACC
CAATTCGTCCTATAGTGAGTCGTATTACGCGCGCTCACTGGCCGTCGTTTTACAACGTCGTGACTGGGAA
AACCCTGGCGTTACCCAACTTAATCGCCTTGCAGCACATCCCCCTTTCGCCAGCTGGCGTAATAGCGAAG
AGGCCCGCACCGATCGCCCTTCCCAACAGTTGCGCAGCCTGAATGGCGAATGGG
[124 nt withheld, positions 1175-1298]
C
[91 nt withheld, positions 1300-1390]
A
[49 nt withheld, positions 1392-1440]
CCTTTGACGTTGGAGTCCACGTTCTTT
[37 nt withheld, positions 1468-1504]
ACCCTATCTCGGTCTATTCTTTTGATTTATAAGGGATTTTGCCGATTTCGGCCTATTGGTTAAAAAATGA
GCTGATTTAACAAAAATTTAACGCGAATTTTAACAAAATATTAACGCTTACAATTTAGGTGGCACTTTTC
GGGGAAATGTGCGCGGAACCCCTATTTGTTTATTTTTCTAAATACATTCAAATATGTATCCGCTCATGAG
ACAATAACCCTGATAAATGCTTCAATAATATTGAAAAAGGAAGAGTATGAGTATTCAACATTTCCGTGTC
GCCCTTATTCCCTTTTTTGCGGCATTTTGCCTTCCTGTTTTTGCTCACCCAGAAACGCTGGTGAAAGTAA
AAGATGCTGAAGATCAGTTGGGTGCACGAGTGGGTTACATCGAACTGGATCTCAACAGCGGTAAGATCCT
TGAGAGTTTTCGCCCCGAAGAACGTTTTCCAATGATGAGCACTTTTAAAGTTCTGCTATGTGGCGCGGTA
TTATCCCGTATTGACGCCGGGCAAGAGCAACTCGGTCGCCGCATACACTATTCTCAGAATGACTTGGTTG
AGTACTCACCAGTCACAGAAAAGCATCTTACGGATGGCATGACAGTAAGAGAATTATGCAGTGCTGCCAT
AACCATGAGTGATAACACTGCGGCCAACTTACTTCTGACAACGATCGGAGGACCGAAGGAGCTAACCGCT
TTTTTGCACAACATGGGGGATCATGTAACTCGCCTTGATCGTTGGGAACCGGAGCTGAATGAAGCCATAC
CAAACGACGAGCGTGACACCACGATGCCTGTAGCAATGGCAACAACGTTGCGCAAACTATTAACTGGCGA
ACTACTTACTCTAGCTTCCCGGCAACAATTAATAGACTGGATGGAGGCGGATAAAGTTGCAGGACCACTT
CTGCGCTCGGCCCTTCCGGCTGGCTGGTTTATTGCTGATAAATCTGGAGCCGGTGAGCGTGGGTCTCGCG
GTATCATTGCAGCACTGGGGCCAGATGGTAAGCCCTCCCGTATCGTAGTTATCTACACGACGGGGAGTCA
GGCAACTATGGATGAACGAAATAGACAGATCGCTGAGATAGGTGCCTCACTGATTAAGCATTGGTAACTG
TCAGACCAAGTTTACTCATATATACTTTAGATTGATTTAAAACTTCATTTTTAATTTAAAAGGATCTAGG
TGAAGATCCTTTTTGATAATCTCATGACCAAAATCCCTTAACGTGAGTTTTCGTTCCACTGAGCGTCAGA
CCCCGTAGAAAAGATCAAAGGATCTTCTTGAGATCCTTTTTTTCTGCGCGTAATCTGCTGCTTGCAAACA
AAAAAACCACCGCTACCAGCGGTGGTTTGTTTGCCGGATCAAGAGCTACCAACTCTTTTTCCGAAGGTAA
CTGGCTTCAGCAGAGCGCAGATACCAAATACTGTTCTTCTAGTGTAGCCGTAGTTAGGCCACCACTTCAA
GAACTCTGTAGCACCGCCTACATACCTCGCTCTGCTAATCCTGTTACCAGTGGCTGCTGCCAGTGGCGAT
AAGTCGTGTCTTACCGGGTTGGACTCAAGACGATAGTTACCGGATAAGGCGCAGCGGTCGGGCTGAACGG
GGGGTTCGTGCACACAGCCCAGCTTGGAGCGAACGACCTACACCGAACTGAGATACCTACAGCGTGAGCT
ATGAGAAAGCGCCACGCTTCCCGAAGGGAGAAAGGCGGACAGGTATCCGGTAAGCGGCAGGGTCGGAACA
GGAGAGCGCACGAGGGAGCTTCCAGGGGGAAACGCCTGGTATCTTTATAGTCCTGTCGGGTTTCGCCACC
TCTGACTTGAGCGTCGATTTTTGTGATGCTCGTCAGGGGGGCGGAGCCTATGGAAAAACGCCAGCAACGC
GGCCTTTTTACGGTTCCTGGCCTTTTGCTGGCCTTTTGCTCACATGTTCTTTCCTGCGTTATCCCCTGAT
TCTGTGGATAACCGTATTACCGCCTTTGAGTGAGCTGATACCGCTCGCCGCAGCCGAACGACCGAGCGCA
GCGAGTCAGTGAGCGAGGAAGCGGAAGAGCGCCCAATACGCAAACCGCCTCTCCCCGCGCGTTGGCCGAT
TCATTAATGCAGCTGGCACGACAGGTTTCCCGACTGGAAAGCGGGCAGTGAGCGCAACGCAATTAATGTG
AGTTAGCTCACTCATTAGGCACCCCAGGCTTTACACTTTATGCTTCCGGCTCGTATGTTGTGTGGAATTG
TGAGCGGATAACAATTTCACACAGGAAACAGCTATGACCATGATTACGCCAAGCGCGCAATTAACCCTCA
CTAAAGGGAACAAAAGCTGGAGCTGCAAGCTTAATGTAGTCTTATGCAATACTCTTGTAGTCTTGCAACA
TGGTAACGATGAGTTAGCAACATGCCTTACAAGGAGAGAAAAAGCACCGTGCATGCCGATTGGTGGAAGT
AAGGTGGTACGATCGTGCCTTATTAGGAAGGCAACAGACGGGTCTGACATGGATTGGACGAACCACTGAA
TTGCCGCATTGCAGAGATATTGTATTTAAGTGCCTAGCTCGATACATAAACGGGTCTCTCTGGTTAGACC
AGATCTGAGCCTGGGAGCTCTCTGGCTAACTAGGGAACCCACTGCTTAAGCCTCAATAAAGCTTGCCTTG
AGTGCTTCAAGTAGTGTGTGCCCGTCTGTTGTGTGACTCTGGTAACTAGAGATCCCTCAGACCCTTTTAG
TCAGTGTGGAAAATCTCTAGCAGTGGCGCCCGAACAGGGACTTGAAAGCGAAAGGGAAACCAGAGGAGCT
CTCTCGACGCAGGACTCGGCTTGCTGAAGCGCGCACGGCAAGAGGCGAGGGGCGGCGACTGGTGAGTACG
CCAAAAATTTTGACTAGCGGAGGCTAGAAGGAGAGAGATGGGTGCGAGAGCGTCAGTATTAAGCGGGGGA
GAATTAGATCGCGATGGGAAAAAATTCGGTTAAGGCCAGGGGGAAAGAAAAAATATAAATTAAAACATAT
AGTATGGGCAAGCAGGGAGCTAGAACGATTCGCAGTTAATCCTGGCCTGTTAGAAACATCAGAAGGCTGT
AGACAAATACTGGGACAGCTACAACCATCCCTTCAGACAGGATCAGAAGAACTTAGATCATTATATAATA
CAGTAGCAACCCTCTATTGTGTGCATCAAAGGATAGAGATAAAAGACACCAAGGAAGCTTTAGACAAGAT
AGAGGAAGAGCAAAACAAAAGTAAGACCACCGCACAGCAAGCGGCCGCTGATCTTCAGACCTGGAGGAGG
AGATATGAGGGACAATTGGAGAAGTGAATTATATAAATATAAAGTAGTAAAAATTGAACCATTAGGAGTA
GCACCCACCAAGGCAAAGAGAAGAGTGGTGCAGAGAGAAAAAAGAGCAGTGGGAATAGGAGCTTTGTTCC
TTGGGTTCTTGGGAGCAGCAGGAAGCACTATGGGCGCAGCGTCAATGACGCTGACGGTACAGGCCAGACA
ATTATTGTCTGGTATAGTGCAGCAGCAGAACAATTTGCTGAGGGCTATTGAGGCGCAACAGCATCTGTTG
CAACTCACAGTCTGGGGCATCAAGCAGCTCCAGGCAAGAATCCTGGCTGTGGAAAGATACCTAAAGGATC
AACAGCTCCTGGGGATTTGGGGTTGCTCTGGAAAACTCATTTGCACCACTGCTGTGCCTTGGAATGCTAG
TTGGAGTAATAAATCTCTGGAACAGATTTGGAATCACACGACCTGGATGGAGTGGGACAGAGAAATTAAC
AATTACACAAGCTTAATACACTCCTTAATTGAAGAATCGCAAAACCAGCAAGAAAAGAATGAACAAGAAT
TATTGGAATTAGATAAATGGGCAAGTTTGTGGAATTGGTTTAACATAACAAATTGGCTGTGGTATATAAA
ATTATTCATAATGATAGTAGGAGGCTTGGTAGGTTTAAGAATAGTTTTTGCTGTACTTTCTATAGTGAAT
AGAGTTAGGCAGGGATATTCACCATTATCGTTTCAGAATCTTGAGACAAATGGCAGTATTCATCCACAAT
TTTAAAAGAAAAGGGGGGATTGGGGGGTACAGTGCAGGGGAAAGAATAGTAGACATAATAGCAACAGACA
TACAAACTAAAGAATTACAAAAACAAATTACAAAAATTCAAAATTTTCGGGTTTATTACAGGGACAGCAG
AGATCCACTTTGGCGCCGGCTCGAGGGGGCCCGGGTCGAGTGGCTCCGGTGCCCGTCAGTGGGCAGAGCG
CACATCGCCCACAGTCCCCGAGAAGTTGGGGGGAGGGGTCGGCAATTGAACCGGTGCCTAGAGAAGGTGG
CGCGGGGTAAACTGGGAAAGTGATGTCGTGTACTGGCTCCGCCTTTTTCCCGAGGGTGGGGGAGAACCGT
ATATAAGTGCAGTAGTCGCCGTGAACGTTCTTTTTCGCAACGGGTTTGCCGCCAGAACACAGGTGTCGTG
ACGCGGGATCCGCCACCATGGATTACAAAGACGATGACGATAAGATGGTGAGCAAGGGCGAGGAGCTGTT
CACCGGGGTGGTGCCCATCCTGGTCGAGCTGGACGGCGACGTAAACGGCCACAAGTTCAGCGTGTCCGGC
GAGGGCGAGGGCGATGCCACCTACGGCAAGCTGACCCTGAAGTTCATCTGCACCACCGGCAAGCTGCCCG
TGCCCTGGCCCACCCTCGTGACCACCCTGACCTACGGCGTGCAGTGCTTCAGCCGCTACCCCGACCACAT
GAAGCAGCACGACTTCTTCAAGTCCGCCATGCCCGAAGGCTACGTCCAGGAGCGCACCATCTTCTTCAAG
GACGACGGCAACTACAAGACCCGCGCCGAGGTGAAGTTCGAGGGCGACACCCTGGTGAACCGCATCGAGC
TGAAGGGCATCGACTTCAAGGAGGACGGCAACATCCTGGGGCACAAGCTGGAGTACAACTACAACAGCCA
CAACGTCTATATCATGGCCGACAAGCAGAAGAACGGCATCAAGGTGAACTTCAAGATCCGCCACAACATC
GAGGACGGCAGCGTGCAGCTCGCCGACCACTACCAGCAGAACACCCCCATCGGCGACGGCCCCGTGCTGC
TGCCCGACAACCACTACCTGAGCACCCAGTCCGCCCTGAGCAAAGACCCCAACGAGAAGCGCGATCACAT
GGTCCTGCTGGAGTTCGTGACCGCCGCCGGGATCACTCTCGGCATGGACGAGCTGTACAAGGGCAGCGGC
GCCACCAACTTCAGCCTGCTGAAGCAGGCCGGCGACGTGGAGGAGAACCCCGGCCCCATGCTTGAACAAG
ATGGATTGCACGCAGGTTCTCCGGCCGCTTGGGTGGAGAGGCTATTCGGCTATGACTGGGCACAACAGAC
AATCGGCTGCTCTGATGCCGCCGTGTTCCGGCTGTCAGCGCAGGGGCGCCCGGTTCTTTTTGTCAAGACC
GACCTGTCCGGTGCCCTGAATGAACTGCAGGACGAGGCAGCGCGGCTATCGTGGCTGGCCACGACGGGCG
TTCCTTGCGCAGCTGTGCTCGACGTTGTCACTGAAGCGGGAAGGGACTGGCTGCTATTGGGCGAAGTGCC
GGGGCAGGATCTCCTGTCATCTCACCTTGCTCCTGCCGAGAAAGTATCCATCATGGCTGATGCAATGCGG
CGGCTGCATACGCTTGATCCGGCTACCTGCCCATTCGACCACCAAGCGAAACATCGCATCGAGCGAGCAC
GTACTCGGATGGAAGCCGGTCTTGTCGATCAGGATGATCTGGACGAAGAGCATCAGGGGCTCGCGCCAGC
CGAACTGTTCGCCAGGCTCAAGGCGCGCATGCCCGACGGCGAGGATCTCGTCGTGACCCATGGCGATGCC
TGCTTGCCGAATATCATGGTGGAAAATGGCCGCTTTTCTGGATTCATCGACTGTGGCCGGCTGGGTGTGG
CGGACCGCTATCAGGACATAGCGTTGGCTACCCGTGATATTGCTGAAGAGCTTGGCGGCGAATGGGCTGA
CCGCTTCCTCGTGCTTTACGGTATCGCCGCTCCCGATTCGCAGCGCATCGCCTTCTATCGCCTTCTTGAC
GAGTTCTTCTGAACGCGTTAAGTCGACAATCAACCTCTGGATTACAAAATTTGTGAAAGATTGACTGGTA
TTCTTAACTATGTTGCTCCTTTTACGCTATGTGGATACGCTGCTTTAATGCCTTTGTATCATGCTATTGC
TTCCCGTATGGCTTTCATTTTCTCCTCCTTGTATAAATCCTGGTTGCTGTCTCTTTATGAGGAGTTGTGG
CCCGTTGTCAGGCAACGTGGCGTGGTGTGCACTGTGTTTGCTGACGCAACCCCCACTGGTTGGGGCATTG
CCACCACCTGTCAGCTCCTTTCCGGGACTTTCGCTTTCCCCCTCCCTATTGCCACGGCGGAACTCATCGC
CGCCTGCCTTGCCCGCTGCTGGACAGGGGCTCGGCTGTTGGGCACTGACAATTCCGTGGTGTTGTCGGGG
AAATCATCGTCCTTTCCTTGGCTGCTCGCCTGTGTTGCCACCTGGATTCTGCGCGGGACGTCCTTCTGCT
ACGTCCCTTCGGCCCTCAATCCAGCGGACCTTCCTTCCCGCGGCCTGCTGCCGGCTCTGCGGCCTCTTCC
GCGTCTTCGCCTTCGCCCTCAGACGAGTCGGATCTCCCTTTGGGCCGCCTCCCCGCGTCGACTTTAAGAC
CAATGACTTACAAGGCAGCTGTAGATCTTAGCCACTTTTTAAAAGAAAAGGGGGGACTGGAAGGGCTAAT
TCACTCCCAACGAAGACAAGAT
